Addgene plasmid #138003: pTJK460
Purpose: EYA1 expression. Vector also expresses GFP under control of hUBC promoter
Depositing lab: Tami Kingsbury. Depositing organization: University of Maryland, Baltimore.
Backbone
  Vector backbone: pWCC43
  Vector type: Lentiviral
Growth in bacteria
  Bacterial resistance: Ampicillin, 100 μg/mL
  Growth temperature: 37°C
  Growth strain: NEB Stable ; Stellar Cells
  Copy number: Unknown
Gene/Insert
  Gene/Insert name: EYA1
  Species: H. sapiens (human)
  Mutation: None
  Entrez Gene: EYA1 (a.k.a. BOP, BOR, BOS1, OFC1)
  Cloning method: Restriction Enzyme; 5′ cloning site Nhe1 (unknown if destroyed); 3′ cloning site Sal1 (unknown if destroyed)
  Sequencing primers: 5′ TTCATTCTCAAGCCTCAGAC; 3′ GGACGCTCGCTGCGCCCTTCG
Terms and licenses: Academic/Nonprofit Terms; Industry Terms: Not Available to Industry
How to cite: pTJK460 was a gift from Tami Kingsbury (Addgene plasmid # 138003 ; http://n2t.net/addgene:138003 ; RRID:Addgene_138003)
