[The description below was written by a language model from this plasmid's Addgene catalogue record and pLannotate feature annotations shown in this document.]
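Description:
pTJK460 is an 11.5 kb HIV-1-based lentiviral transfer vector built on the pWCC43 backbone for expressing human EYA1 in mammalian cells alongside an independent GFP marker. It is propagated in E. coli through a high-copy ColE1/pUC-type origin with ampicillin selection (AmpR), and it also retains an f1 origin and remnants of a pBluescript-type cloning region (lac promoter/operator, lacZα fragment, T3 and T7 promoters). The viral portion has a third-generation, self-inactivating layout. A CMV enhancer/promoter replaces the U3 of the truncated 5' LTR to drive genomic RNA production in packaging cells. It is followed by the Ψ packaging signal with a gag fragment, the Rev response element for nuclear export of unspliced RNA, and a cPPT/CTS, which aids nuclear import of the reverse-transcribed genome. The 3' LTR carries the ΔU3 deletion, so the integrated provirus lacks LTR promoter activity. An SV40 poly(A) signal and SV40 origin lie downstream of it.

The payload consists of two tandem expression units in the same orientation. The EF-1α promoter drives the wild-type human EYA1 coding sequence, which was cloned between NheI and SalI sites, and no epitope tag is annotated. EYA1 is a tyrosine phosphatase and a transcriptional coactivator of SIX family proteins, with a role in the H2AX-dependent DNA damage response. Immediately downstream, the human ubiquitin C promoter drives EGFP, and a WPRE ahead of the 3' LTR enhances transcript stability and expression. Because GFP is transcribed from its own promoter rather than fused to EYA1, it marks transduced cells for tracking or sorting. This makes the construct suited to stable EYA1 overexpression studies after lentiviral packaging with helper plasmids supplied in trans.
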