Features (pLannotate 1.2.2; 29 found; start..end, strand, type, name):
      1..22      +  protein_bind   CAP binding site: CAP binding activates transcription in the presence of cAMP. E. coli catabolite activator protein
     37..67      +  promoter       lac promoter: promoter for the E. coli lac operon
     71..93      +  protein_bind   lac operator (fragment): The lac repressor binds to the lac operator to inhibit transcription in E. coli. This inhibition can be relieved by adding lactose or isopropyl-β-D-thiogalactopyranoside (IPTG). lac repressor encoded by lacI
    136..154     +  promoter       T3 promoter: promoter for bacteriophage T3 RNA polymerase
    255..634     +  enhancer       CMV enhancer: human cytomegalovirus immediate early enhancer
    635..838     +  promoter       CMV promoter: human cytomegalovirus (CMV) immediate early promoter
    853..1033    +  LTR            5' LTR (truncated): truncated 5' long terminal repeat (LTR) from HIV-1
   1080..1205    +  misc_feature   HIV-1 Ψ: packaging signal of human immunodeficiency virus type 1
   1189..1552    +  CDS            HIV-1 gag (fragment): gag protein from human immunodeficiency virus 1; gag
   1698..1931    +  misc_feature   RRE: The Rev response element (RRE) of HIV-1 allows for Rev-dependent mRNA export from the nucleus to the cytoplasm.
   2308..2408    +  CDS            Rev (fragment): human immunodeficiency virus 1 (HIV-1) Rev protein; rev; enhances nuclear export of unspliced and incompletely spliced viral mRNAs
   2453..2570    +  misc_feature   cPPT/CTS: central polypurine tract and central termination sequence of HIV-1
   2622..3800    +  promoter       EF-1α promoter: strong constitutive promoter for human elongation factor EF-1α
   3807..5582    +  CDS            EYA1: EYA1_HUMAN - Experimental evidence at protein level: Swiss-Prot protein existence level 1. Functions both as protein phosphatase and as transcriptional coactivator for SIX1, and probably also for SIX2, SIX4 and SIX5 (By similarity). Tyrosine phosphatase that dephosphorylates 'Tyr-142' of histone H2AX (H2AXY142ph) and promotes efficient DNA repair via the recruitment of DNA repair complexes containing MDC1. 'Tyr-142' phosphorylation of histone H2AX plays a central role in DNA repair and acts as a mark that distinguishes between apoptotic and repair responses to genotoxic stress (PubMed:19234442
   5592..5616    +  misc_feature   MCS (fragment): pBluescript multiple cloning site
   5615..6820    +  promoter       UbC promoter: human ubiquitin C promoter
   6827..7546    +  CDS            EGFP: the original enhanced GFP (Yang et al., 1996) mammalian codon-optimized
   7574..8160    +  misc_feature   WPRE: woodchuck hepatitis virus posttranscriptional regulatory element
   8207..8226    +  misc_feature   cPPT/CTS (fragment): central polypurine tract and central termination sequence of HIV-1
   8228..8461    +  LTR            3' LTR (ΔU3): self-inactivating 3' long terminal repeat (LTR) from HIV-1
   8533..8654    +  polyA_signal   SV40 poly(A) signal: SV40 polyadenylation signal
   8694..8829    +  rep_origin     SV40 ori: SV40 origin of replication
   8850..8868    -  promoter       T7 promoter: promoter for bacteriophage T7 RNA polymerase
   8876..9031    +  CDS            lacZα (fragment): LacZα fragment of β-galactosidase; lacZ fragment
   9036..9464    +  rep_origin     f1 ori (sequence partly withheld): f1 bacteriophage origin of replication; arrow indicates direction of (+) strand synthesis
   9517..9621    +  promoter       AmpR promoter: bla
   9622..10482   +  CDS            AmpR: β-lactamase; bla; confers resistance to ampicillin, carbenicillin, and related antibiotics
  10653..11241   +  rep_origin     ori: high-copy-number ColE1/pMB1/pBR322/pUC origin of replication
  11424..11516   +  CDS            lacI (fragment): lac repressor; lacI; The lac repressor binds to the lac operator to inhibit transcription in E. coli. This inhibition can be relieved by adding lactose or isopropyl-β-D-thiogalactopyranoside (IPTG).
>Addgene plasmid #138003 | pTJK460 | addgene full sequence | sequence record 274997 | Addgene NGS Result
TAATGTGAGTTAGCTCACTCATTAGGCACCCCAGGCTTTACACTTTATGCTTCCGGCTCGTATGTTGTGT
GGAATTGTGAGCGGATAACAATTTCACACAGGAAACAGCTATGACCATGATTACGCCAAGCGCGCAATTA
ACCCTCACTAAAGGGAACAAAAGCTGGAGCTGCAAGCTTGGCCATTGCATACGTTGTATCCATATCATAA
TATGTACATTTATATTGGCTCATGTCCAACATTACCGCCATGTTGACATTGATTATTGACTAGTTATTAA
TAGTAATCAATTACGGGGTCATTAGTTCATAGCCCATATATGGAGTTCCGCGTTACATAACTTACGGTAA
ATGGCCCGCCTGGCTGACCGCCCAACGACCCCCGCCCATTGACGTCAATAATGACGTATGTTCCCATAGT
AACGCCAATAGGGACTTTCCATTGACGTCAATGGGTGGAGTATTTACGGTAAACTGCCCACTTGGCAGTA
CATCAAGTGTATCATATGCCAAGTACGCCCCCTATTGACGTCAATGACGGTAAATGGCCCGCCTGGCATT
ATGCCCAGTACATGACCTTATGGGACTTTCCTACTTGGCAGTACATCTACGTATTAGTCATCGCTATTAC
CATGGTGATGCGGTTTTGGCAGTACATCAATGGGCGTGGATAGCGGTTTGACTCACGGGGATTTCCAAGT
CTCCACCCCATTGACGTCAATGGGAGTTTGTTTTGGCACCAAAATCAACGGGACTTTCCAAAATGTCGTA
ACAACTCCGCCCCATTGACGCAAATGGGCGGTAGGCGTGTACGGTGGGAGGTCTATATAAGCAGAGCTCG
TTTAGTGAACCGGGGTCTCTCTGGTTAGACCAGATCTGAGCCTGGGAGCTCTCTGGCTAACTAGGGAACC
CACTGCTTAAGCCTCAATAAAGCTTGCCTTGAGTGCTTCAAGTAGTGTGTGCCCGTCTGTTGTGTGACTC
TGGTAACTAGAGATCCCTCAGACCCTTTTAGTCAGTGTGGAAAATCTCTAGCAGTGGCGCCCGAACAGGG
ACTTGAAAGCGAAAGGGAAACCAGAGGAGCTCTCTCGACGCAGGACTCGGCTTGCTGAAGCGCGCACGGC
AAGAGGCGAGGGGCGGCGACTGGTGAGTACGCCAAAAATTTTGACTAGCGGAGGCTAGAAGGAGAGAGAT
GGGTGCGAGAGCGTCAGTATTAAGCGGGGGAGAATTAGATCGCGATGGGAAAAAATTCGGTTAAGGCCAG
GGGGAAAGAAAAAATATAAATTAAAACATATAGTATGGGCAAGCAGGGAGCTAGAACGATTCGCAGTTAA
TCCTGGCCTGTTAGAAACATCAGAAGGCTGTAGACAAATACTGGGACAGCTACAACCATCCCTTCAGACA
GGATCAGAAGAACTTAGATCATTATATAATACAGTAGCAACCCTCTATTGTGTGCATCAAAGGATAGAGA
TAAAAGACACCAAGGAAGCTTTAGACAAGATAGAGGAAGAGCAAAACAAAAGTAAGACCACCGCACAGCA
AGCGGCCGCTGATCTTCAGACCTGGAGGAGGAGATATGAGGGACAATTGGAGAAGTGAATTATATAAATA
TAAAGTAGTAAAAATTGAACCATTAGGAGTAGCACCCACCAAGGCAAAGAGAAGAGTGGTGCAGAGAGAA
AAAAGAGCAGTGGGAATAGGAGCTTTGTTCCTTGGGTTCTTGGGAGCAGCAGGAAGCACTATGGGCGCAG
CGTCAATGACGCTGACGGTACAGGCCAGACAATTATTGTCTGGTATAGTGCAGCAGCAGAACAATTTGCT
GAGGGCTATTGAGGCGCAACAGCATCTGTTGCAACTCACAGTCTGGGGCATCAAGCAGCTCCAGGCAAGA
ATCCTGGCTGTGGAAAGATACCTAAAGGATCAACAGCTCCTGGGGATTTGGGGTTGCTCTGGAAAACTCA
TTTGCACCACTGCTGTGCCTTGGAATGCTAGTTGGAGTAATAAATCTCTGGAACAGATTTGGAATCACAC
GACCTGGATGGAGTGGGACAGAGAAATTAACAATTACACAAGCTTAATACACTCCTTAATTGAAGAATCG
CAAAACCAGCAAGAAAAGAATGAACAAGAATTATTGGAATTAGATAAATGGGCAAGTTTGTGGAATTGGT
TTAACATAACAAATTGGCTGTGGTATATAAAATTATTCATAATGATAGTAGGAGGCTTGGTAGGTTTAAG
AATAGTTTTTGCTGTACTTTCTATAGTGAATAGAGTTAGGCAGGGATATTCACCATTATCGTTTCAGACC
CACCTCCCAACCCCGAGGGGACCCGACAGGCCCGAAGGAATAGAAGAAGAAGGTGGAGAGAGAGACAGAG
ACAGATCCATTCGATTAGTGAACGGATCTCGACGGTATCGATCTCGACACAAATGGCAGTATTCATCCAC
AATTTTAAAAGAAAAGGGGGGATTGGGGGGTACAGTGCAGGGGAAAGAATAGTAGACATAATAGCAACAG
ACATACAAACTAAAGAATTACAAAAACAAATTACAAAAATTCAAAATTTTCGGGTTTATTACAGGGACAG
CAGAGATCCAGTTTGGGTCGAGGATTCGTGAGGCTCCGGTGCCCGTCAGTGGGCAGAGCGCACATCGCCC
ACAGTCCCCGAGAAGTTGGGGGGAGGGGTCGGCAATTGAACCGGTGCCTAGAGAAGGTGGCGCGGGGTAA
ACTGGGAAAGTGATGTCGTGTACTGGCTCCGCCTTTTTCCCGAGGGTGGGGGAGAACCGTATATAAGTGC
AGTAGTCGCCGTGAACGTTCTTTTTCGCAACGGGTTTGCCGCCAGAACACAGGTAAGTGCCGTGTGTGGT
TCCCGCGGGCCTGGCCTCTTTACGGGTTATGGCCCTTGCGTGCCTTGAATTACTTCCACCTGGCTGCAGT
ACGTGATTCTTGATCCCGAGCTTCGGGTTGGAAGTGGGTGGGAGAGTTCGAGGCCTTGCGCTTAAGGAGC
CCCTTCGCCTCGTGCTTGAGTTGAGGCCTGGCCTGGGCGCTGGGGCCGCCGCGTGCGAATCTGGTGGCAC
CTTCGCGCCTGTCTCGCTGCTTTCGATAAGTCTCTAGCCATTTAAAATTTTTGATGACCTGCTGCGACGC
TTTTTTTCTGGCAAGATAGTCTTGTAAATGCGGGCCAAGATCTGCACACTGGTATTTCGGTTTTTGGGGC
CGCGGGCGGCGACGGGGCCCGTGCGTCCCAGCGCACATGTTCGGCGAGGCGGGGCCTGCGAGCGCGGCCA
CCGAGAATCGGACGGGGGTAGTCTCAAGCTGGCCGGCCTGCTCTGGTGCCTGGCCTCGCGCCGCCGTGTA
TCGCCCCGCCCTGGGCGGCAAGGCTGGCCCGGTCGGCACCAGTTGCGTGAGCGGAAAGATGGCCGCTTCC
CGGCCCTGCTGCAGGGAGCTCAAAATGGAGGACGCGGCGCTCGGGAGAGCGGGCGGGTGAGTCACCCACA
CAAAGGAAAAGGGCCTTTCCGTCCTCAGCCGTCGCTTCATGTGACTCCACGGAGTACCGGGCGCCGTCCA
GGCACCTCGATTAGTTCTCGAGCTTTTGGAGTACGTCGTCTTTAGGTTGGGGGGAGGGGTTTTATGCGAT
GGAGTTTCCCCACACTGAGTGGGTGGAGACTGAAGTTAGGCCAGCTTGGCACTTGATGTAATTCTCCTTG
GAATTTGCCCTTTTTGAGTTTGGATCTTGGTTCATTCTCAAGCCTCAGACAGTGGTTCAAAGTTTTTTTC
TTCCATTTCAGGTGTCGTGAGCTAGCATGGAAATGCAGGATCTAACCAGCCCGCATAGCCGTCTGAGTGG
TAGTAGTGAATCCCCCAGTGGCCCCAAACTCGGTAACTCTCATATAAATAGTAATTCCATGACTCCCAAT
GGCACCGAAGTTAAAACAGAGCCAATGAGCAGCAGTGAAACAGCTTCAACGACAGCCGACGGGTCTTTAA
ACAATTTCTCAGGTTCAGCAATTGGGAGCAGTAGTTTCAGCCCACGACCAACTCACCAGTTCTCTCCACC
ACAGATTTACCCTTCCAACAGACCATACCCACATATTCTCCCTACCCCTTCCTCACAAACTATGGCTGCA
TATGGGCAAACACAGTTTACCACAGGAATGCAACAAGCTACAGCCTATGCCACGTACCCACAGCCAGGAC
AGCCGTACGGCATTTCCTCATATGGTGCATTGTGGGCAGGCATCAAGACTGAAGGTGGATTGTCACAGTC
TCAGTCACCTGGACAGACAGGATTTCTCAGCTATGGCACAAGCTTCAGTACCCCTCAACCTGGACAGGCA
CCATACAGCTACCAGATGCAAGGTAGCAGTTTTACAACATCATCAGGAATATATACAGGAAATAATTCAC
TCACAAATTCCTCTGGATTTAATAGTTCACAGCAGGACTATCCGTCTTATCCCAGTTTTGGCCAGGGTCA
GTACGCACAGTATTATAACAGCTCACCGTATCCAGCACATTATATGACCAGCAGCAACACCAGCCCAACG
ACACCATCCACCAATGCCACTTACCAGCTTCAAGAACCGCCATCTGGCATCACCAGCCAAGCAGTTACAG
ATCCCACAGCAGAGTACAGCACAATCCACAGCCCATCAACACCCATTAAAGATTCAGATTCTGATCGATT
GCGTCGAGGTTCAGATGGGAAATCACGTGGACGGGGCCGAAGAAACAATAATCCTTCACCTCCCCCAGAT
TCTGATCTTGAGAGAGTGTTCATCTGGGACTTGGATGAGACAATCATTGTTTTCCACTCCTTGCTTACTG
GGTCCTACGCCAACAGATATGGGAGGGATCCACCCACTTCAGTTTCCCTTGGACTGCGAATGGAAGAAAT
GATTTTCAACTTGGCAGACACACATTTATTTTTTAATGACTTAGAAGAATGTGACCAAGTCCATATAGAT
GATGTTTCTTCAGATGATAACGGACAGGACCTAAGCACATATAACTTTGGAACAGATGGCTTTCCTGCTG
CAGCAACCAGTGCTAACTTATGTTTGGCAACTGGTGTACGGGGCGGTGTGGACTGGATGAGAAAGTTGGC
CTTCCGCTACAGACGGGTAAAAGAGATCTACAACACCTACAAAAATAATGTTGGAGGTCTGCTTGGTCCA
GCTAAGAGGGAAGCCTGGCTGCAGTTGAGGGCCGAAATTGAAGCCCTGACCGACTCCTGGTTGACACTGG
CCCTGAAAGCACTCTCGCTCATTCACTCCCGGACAAACTGTGTGAATATTTTAGTAACAACTACTCAGCT
CATCCCAGCATTGGCGAAAGTCCTGCTGTATGGGTTAGGAATTGTATTTCCAATAGAAAATATTTACAGT
GCAACTAAAATAGGAAAAGAAAGCTGTTTTGAGAGAATAATTCAAAGGTTTGGAAGAAAAGTGGTGTATG
TTGTTATAGGAGATGGTGTAGAAGAAGAACAAGGAGCAAAAAAGCACGCGATGCCCTTCTGGAGGATCTC
CAGCCACTCGGACCTCATGGCCCTGCACCATGCCTTGGAACTGGAGTACCTGTAAGTCGACGGATCCCCC
GGGCTGCAGGAATTCGCGCCGGGTTTTGGCGCCTCCCGCGGGCGCCCCCCTCCTCACGGCGAGCGCTGCC
ACGTCAGACGAAGGGCGCAGCGAGCGTCCTGATCCTTCCGCCCGGACGCTCAGGACAGCGGCCCGCTGCT
CATAAGACTCGGCCTTAGAACCCCAGTATCAGCAGAAGGACATTTTAGGACGGGACTTGGGTGACTCTAG
GGCACTGGTTTTCTTTCCAGAGAGCGGAACAGGCGAGGAAAAGTAGTCCCTTCTCGGCGATTCTGCGGAG
GGATCTCCGTGGGGCGGTGAACGCCGATGATTATATAAGGACGCGCCGGGTGTGGCACAGCTAGTTCCGT
CGCAGCCGGGATTTGGGTCGCGGTTCTTGTTTGTGGATCGCTGTGATCGTCACTTGGTGAGTAGCGGGCT
GCTGGGCTGGCCGGGGCTTTCGTGGCCGCCGGGCCGCTCGGTGGGACGGAAGCGTGTGGAGAGACCGCCA
AGGGCTGTAGTCTGGGTCCGCGAGCAAGGTTGCCCTGAACTGGGGGTTGGGGGGAGCGCAGCAAAATGGC
GGCTGTTCCCGAGTCTTGAATGGAAGACGCTTGTGAGGCGGGCTGTGAGGTCGTTGAAACAAGGTGGGGG
GCATGGTGGGCGGCAAGAACCCAAGGTCTTGAGGCCTTCGCTAATGCGGGAAAGCTCTTATTCGGGTGAG
ATGGGCTGGGGCACCATCTGGGGACCCTGACGTGAAGTTTGTCACTGACTGGAGAACTCGGTTTGTCGTC
TGTTGCGGGGGCGGCAGTTATGGCGGTGCCGTTGGGCAGTGCACCCGTACCTTTGGGAGCGCGCGCCCTC
GTCGTGTCGTGACGTCACCCGTTCTGTTGGCTTATAATGCAGGGTGGGGCCACCTGCCGGTAGGTGTGCG
GTAGGCTTTTCTCCGTCGCAGGACGCAGGGTTCGGGCCTAGGGTAGGCTCTCCTGAATCGACAGGCGCCG
GACCTCTGGTGAGGGGAGGGATAAGTGAGGCGTCAGTTTCTTTGGTCGGTTTTATGTACCTATCTTCTTA
AGTAGCTGAAGCTCCGGTTTTGAACTATGCGCTCGGGGTTGGCGAGTGTGTTTTGTGAAGTTTTTTAGGC
ACCTTTTGAAATGTAATCATTTGGGTCAATATGTAATTTTCAGTGTTAGACTAGTAAATTGTCCGCTAAA
TTCTGGCCGTTTTTGGCTTTTTTGTTAGACCTCGAGATGGTGAGCAAGGGCGAGGAGCTGTTCACCGGGG
TGGTGCCCATCCTGGTCGAGCTGGACGGCGACGTAAACGGCCACAAGTTCAGCGTGTCCGGCGAGGGCGA
GGGCGATGCCACCTACGGCAAGCTGACCCTGAAGTTCATCTGCACCACCGGCAAGCTGCCCGTGCCCTGG
CCCACCCTCGTGACCACCCTGACCTACGGCGTGCAGTGCTTCAGCCGCTACCCCGACCACATGAAGCAGC
ACGACTTCTTCAAGTCCGCCATGCCCGAAGGCTACGTCCAGGAGCGCACCATCTTCTTCAAGGACGACGG
CAACTACAAGACCCGCGCCGAGGTGAAGTTCGAGGGCGACACCCTGGTGAACCGCATCGAGCTGAAGGGC
ATCGACTTCAAGGAGGACGGCAACATCCTGGGGCACAAGCTGGAGTACAACTACAACAGCCACAACGTCT
ATATCATGGCCGACAAGCAGAAGAACGGCATCAAGGTGAACTTCAAGATCCGCCACAACATCGAGGACGG
CAGCGTGCAGCTCGCCGACCACTACCAGCAGAACACCCCCATCGGCGACGGCCCCGTGCTGCTGCCCGAC
AACCACTACCTGAGCACCCAGTCCGCCCTGAGCAAAGACCCCAACGAGAAGCGCGATCACATGGTCCTGC
TGGAGTTCGTGACCGCCGCCGGGATCACTCTCGGCATGGACGAGCTGTACAAGTAAGGATATCGGTACCG
CATGCGTTTAAACTCAACCTCTGGATTACAAAATTTGTGAAAGATTGACTGGTATTCTTAACTATGTTGC
TCCTTTTACGCTATGTGGATACGCTGCTTTAATGCCTTTGTATCATGCTATTGCTTCCCGTATGGCTTTC
ATTTTCTCCTCCTTGTATAAATCCTGGTTGCTGTCTCTTTATGAGGAGTTGTGGCCCGTTGTCAGGCAAC
GTGGCGTGGTGTGCACTGTGTTTGCTGACGCAACCCCCACTGGTTGGGGCATTGCCACCACCTGTCAGCT
CCTTTCCGGGACTTTCGCTTTCCCCCTCCCTATTGCCACGGCGGAACTCATCGCCGCCTGCCTTGCCCGC
TGCTGGACAGGGGCTCGGCTGTTGGGCACTGACAATTCCGTGGTGTTGTCGGGGAAATCATCGTCCTTTC
CTTGGCTGCTCGCCTGTGTTGCCACCTGGATTCTGCGCGGGACGTCCTTCTGCTACGTCCCTTCGGCCCT
CAATCCAGCGGACCTTCCTTCCCGCGGCCTGCTGCCGGCTCTGCGGCCTCTTCCGCGTCTTCGCCTTCGC
CCTCAGACGAGTCGGATCTCCCTTTGGGCCGCCTCCCCGCACTTTAAGACCAATGACTTACAAGGCAGCT
GTAGATCTTAGCCACTTTTTAAAAGAAAAGGGGGGACTGGAAGGGCTAATTCACTCCCAACGAAGACAAG
ATCTGCTTTTTGCTTGTACTGGGTCTCTCTGGTTAGACCAGATCTGAGCCTGGGAGCTCTCTGGCTAACT
AGGGAACCCACTGCTTAAGCCTCAATAAAGCTTGCCTTGAGTGCTTCAAGTAGTGTGTGCCCGTCTGTTG
TGTGACTCTGGTAACTAGAGATCCCTCAGACCCTTTTAGTCAGTGTGGAAAATCTCTAGCAGTAGTAGTT
CATGTCATCTTATTATTCAGTATTTATAACTTGCAAAGAAATGAATATCAGAGAGTGAGAGGAACTTGTT
TATTGCAGCTTATAATGGTTACAAATAAAGCAATAGCATCACAAATTTCACAAATAAAGCATTTTTTTCA
CTGCATTCTAGTTGTGGTTTGTCCAAACTCATCAATGTATCTTATCATGTCTGGCTCTAGCTATCCCGCC
CCTAACTCCGCCCATCCCGCCCCTAACTCCGCCCAGTTCCGCCCATTCTCCGCCCCATGGCTGACTAATT
TTTTTTATTTATGCAGAGGCCGAGGCCGCCTCGGCCTCTGAGCTATTCCAGAAGTAGTGAGGAGGCTTTT
TTGGAGGCCTAGGGACGTACCCAATTCGCCCTATAGTGAGTCGTATTACGCGCGCTCACTGGCCGTCGTT
TTACAACGTCGTGACTGGGAAAACCCTGGCGTTACCCAACTTAATCGCCTTGCAGCACATCCCCCTTTCG
CCAGCTGGCGTAATAGCGAAGAGGCCCGCACCGATCGCCCTTCCCAACAGTTGCGCAGCCTGAATGGCGA
ATGGG
[124 nt withheld, positions 9036-9159]
C
[91 nt withheld, positions 9161-9251]
A
[49 nt withheld, positions 9253-9301]
CCTTTGACGTTGGAGTCCACGTTCTTT
[37 nt withheld, positions 9329-9365]
ACCCTATCTCGGTCTATTCTTTTGATTTATAAGGGATTTTGCCGATTTCGGCCTATTGGTTAAAAAATGA
GCTGATTTAACAAAAATTTAACGCGAATTTTAACAAAATATTAACGCTTACAATTTAGGTGGCACTTTTC
GGGGAAATGTGCGCGGAACCCCTATTTGTTTATTTTTCTAAATACATTCAAATATGTATCCGCTCATGAG
ACAATAACCCTGATAAATGCTTCAATAATATTGAAAAAGGAAGAGTATGAGTATTCAACATTTCCGTGTC
GCCCTTATTCCCTTTTTTGCGGCATTTTGCCTTCCTGTTTTTGCTCACCCAGAAACGCTGGTGAAAGTAA
AAGATGCTGAAGATCAGTTGGGTGCACGAGTGGGTTACATCGAACTGGATCTCAACAGCGGTAAGATCCT
TGAGAGTTTTCGCCCCGAAGAACGTTTTCCAATGATGAGCACTTTTAAAGTTCTGCTATGTGGCGCGGTA
TTATCCCGTATTGACGCCGGGCAAGAGCAACTCGGTCGCCGCATACACTATTCTCAGAATGACTTGGTTG
AGTACTCACCAGTCACAGAAAAGCATCTTACGGATGGCATGACAGTAAGAGAATTATGCAGTGCTGCCAT
AACCATGAGTGATAACACTGCGGCCAACTTACTTCTGACAACGATCGGAGGACCGAAGGAGCTAACCGCT
TTTTTGCACAACATGGGGGATCATGTAACTCGCCTTGATCGTTGGGAACCGGAGCTGAATGAAGCCATAC
CAAACGACGAGCGTGACACCACGATGCCTGTAGCAATGGCAACAACGTTGCGCAAACTATTAACTGGCGA
ACTACTTACTCTAGCTTCCCGGCAACAATTAATAGACTGGATGGAGGCGGATAAAGTTGCAGGACCACTT
CTGCGCTCGGCCCTTCCGGCTGGCTGGTTTATTGCTGATAAATCTGGAGCCGGTGAGCGTGGGTCTCGCG
GTATCATTGCAGCACTGGGGCCAGATGGTAAGCCCTCCCGTATCGTAGTTATCTACACGACGGGGAGTCA
GGCAACTATGGATGAACGAAATAGACAGATCGCTGAGATAGGTGCCTCACTGATTAAGCATTGGTAACTG
TCAGACCAAGTTTACTCATATATACTTTAGATTGATTTAAAACTTCATTTTTAATTTAAAAGGATCTAGG
TGAAGATCCTTTTTGATAATCTCATGACCAAAATCCCTTAACGTGAGTTTTCGTTCCACTGAGCGTCAGA
CCCCGTAGAAAAGATCAAAGGATCTTCTTGAGATCCTTTTTTTCTGCGCGTAATCTGCTGCTTGCAAACA
AAAAAACCACCGCTACCAGCGGTGGTTTGTTTGCCGGATCAAGAGCTACCAACTCTTTTTCCGAAGGTAA
CTGGCTTCAGCAGAGCGCAGATACCAAATACTGTTCTTCTAGTGTAGCCGTAGTTAGGCCACCACTTCAA
GAACTCTGTAGCACCGCCTACATACCTCGCTCTGCTAATCCTGTTACCAGTGGCTGCTGCCAGTGGCGAT
AAGTCGTGTCTTACCGGGTTGGACTCAAGACGATAGTTACCGGATAAGGCGCAGCGGTCGGGCTGAACGG
GGGGTTCGTGCACACAGCCCAGCTTGGAGCGAACGACCTACACCGAACTGAGATACCTACAGCGTGAGCT
ATGAGAAAGCGCCACGCTTCCCGAAGGGAGAAAGGCGGACAGGTATCCGGTAAGCGGCAGGGTCGGAACA
GGAGAGCGCACGAGGGAGCTTCCAGGGGGAAACGCCTGGTATCTTTATAGTCCTGTCGGGTTTCGCCACC
TCTGACTTGAGCGTCGATTTTTGTGATGCTCGTCAGGGGGGCGGAGCCTATGGAAAAACGCCAGCAACGC
GGCCTTTTTACGGTTCCTGGCCTTTTGCTGGCCTTTTGCTCACATGTTCTTTCCTGCGTTATCCCCTGAT
TCTGTGGATAACCGTATTACCGCCTTTGAGTGAGCTGATACCGCTCGCCGCAGCCGAACGACCGAGCGCA
GCGAGTCAGTGAGCGAGGAAGCGGAAGAGCGCCCAATACGCAAACCGCCTCTCCCCGCGCGTTGGCCGAT
TCATTAATGCAGCTGGCACGACAGGTTTCCCGACTGGAAAGCGGGCAGTGAGCGCAACGCAAT
