>Addgene plasmid #138003 | pTJK460 | depositor partial sequence | sequence record 266487 | EYA1
ATGGAAATGCAGGATCTAACCAGCCCGCATAGCCGTCTGAGTGGTAGTAGTGAATCCCCCAGTGGCCCCA
AACTCGGTAACTCTCATATAAATAGTAATTCCATGACTCCCAATGGCACCGAAGTTAAAACAGAGCCAAT
GAGCAGCAGTGAAACAGCTTCAACGACAGCCGACGGGTCTTTAAACAATTTCTCAGGTTCAGCAATTGGG
AGCAGTAGTTTCAGCCCACGACCAACTCACCAGTTCTCTCCACCACAGATTTACCCTTCCAACAGACCAT
ACCCACATATTCTCCCTACCCCTTCCTCACAAACTATGGCTGCATATGGGCAAACACAGTTTACCACAGG
AATGCAACAAGCTACAGCCTATGCCACGTACCCACAGCCAGGACAGCCGTACGGCATTTCCTCATATGGT
GCATTGTGGGCAGGCATCAAGACTGAAGGTGGATTGTCACAGTCTCAGTCACCTGGACAGACAGGATTTC
TCAGCTATGGCACAAGCTTCAGTACCCCTCAACCTGGACAGGCACCATACAGCTACCAGATGCAAGGTAG
CAGTTTTACAACATCATCAGGAATATATACAGGAAATAATTCACTCACAAATTCCTCTGGATTTAATAGT
TCACAGCAGGACTATCCGTCTTATCCCAGTTTTGGCCAGGGTCAGTACGCACAGTATTATAACAGCTCAC
CGTATCCAGCACATTATATGACCAGCAGCAACACCAGCCCAACGACACCATCCACCAATGCCACTTACCA
GCTTCAAGAACCGCCATCTGGCATCACCAGCCAAGCAGTTACAGATCCCACAGCAGAGTACAGCACAATC
CACAGCCCATCAACACCCATTAAAGATTCAGATTCTGATCGATTGCGTCGAGGTTCAGATGGGAAATCAC
GTGGACGGGGCCGAAGAAACAATAATCCTTCACCTCCCCCAGATTCTGATCTTGAGAGAGTGTTCATCTG
GGACTTGGATGAGACAATCATTGTTTTCCACTCCTTGCTTACTGGGTCCTACGCCAACAGATATGGGAGG
GATCCACCCACTTCAGTTTCCCTTGGACTGCGAATGGAAGAAATGATTTTCAACTTGGCAGACACACATT
TATTTTTTAATGACTTAGAAGAATGTGACCAAGTCCATATAGATGATGTTTCTTCAGATGATAACGGACA
GGACCTAAGCACATATAACTTTGGAACAGATGGCTTTCCTGCTGCAGCAACCAGTGCTAACTTATGTTTG
GCAACTGGTGTACGGGGCGGTGTGGACTGGATGAGAAAGTTGGCCTTCCGCTACAGACGGGTAAAAGAGA
TCTACAACACCTACAAAAATAATGTTGGAGGTCTGCTTGGTCCAGCTAAGAGGGAAGCCTGGCTGCAGTT
GAGGGCCGAAATTGAAGCCCTGACCGACTCCTGGTTGACACTGGCCCTGAAAGCACTCTCGCTCATTCAC
TCCCGGACAAACTGTGTGAATATTTTAGTAACAACTACTCAGCTCATCCCAGCATTGGCGAAAGTCCTGC
TGTATGGGTTAGGAATTGTATTTCCAATAGAAAATATTTACAGTGCAACTAAAATAGGAAAAGAAAGCTG
TTTTGAGAGAATAATTCAAAGGTTTGGAAGAAAAGTGGTGTATGTTGTTATAGGAGATGGTGTAGAAGAA
GAACAAGGAGCAAAAAAGCACGCGATGCCCTTCTGGAGGATCTCCAGCCACTCGGACCTCATGGCCCTGC
ACCATGCCTTGGAACTGGAGTACCTGTAA
